>Addgene plasmid #211773 | LLP780_SpyCatcher-KRAB-CO | addgene full sequence | sequence record 417365 | Addgene NGS Result
GACGTCCATAGAGCCCACCGCATCCCCAGCATGCCTGCTATTGTCTTCCCAATCCTCCCCCTTGCTGTCC
TGCCCCACCCCACCCCCCAGAATAGAATGACACCTACTCAGACAATGCGATGCAATTTCCTCATTTTATT
AGGAAAGGACAGTGGGAGTGGCACCTTCCAGGGTCAAGGAAGGCACGGGGGAGGGGCAAACAACAGATGG
CTGGCAACTAGAAGGCACAGTCAACTGCCCTTGTACAGCTCGTCCATGCCGAGAGTGATCCCGGCGGCGG
TCACGAACTCCAGCAGGACCATGTGATCGCGCTTCTCGTTGGGGTCTTTGCTCAGGGCGGACTGGGTGCT
CAGGTAGTGGTTGTCGGGCAGCAGCACGGGGCCGTCGCCGATGGGGGTGTTCTGCTGGTAGTGGTCGGCG
AGCTGCACGCTGCCGTCCTCGATGTTGTGGCGGATCTTGAAGTTCACCTTGATGCCGTTCTTCTGCTTGT
CGGCCATGATATAGACGTTGTGGCTGTTGTAGTTGTACTCCAGCTTGTGCCCCAGGATGTTGCCGTCCTC
CTTGAAGTCGATGCCCTTCAGCTCGATGCGGTTCACCAGGGTGTCGCCCTCGAACTTCACCTCGGCGCGG
GTCTTGTAGTTGCCGTCGTCCTTGAAGAAGATGGTGCGCTCCTGGACGTAGCCTTCGGGCATGGCGGACT
TGAAGAAGTCGTGCTGCTTCATGTGGTCGGGGTAGCGGCTGAAGCACTGCACGCCGTAGGTCAGGGTGGT
CACGAGGGTGGGCCAGGGCACGGGCAGCTTGCCGGTGGTGCAGATGAACTTCAGGGTCAGCTTGCCGTAG
GTGGCATCGCCCTCGCCCTCGCCGGACACGCTGAACTTGTGGCCGTTTACGTCGCCGTCCAGCTCGACCA
GGATGGGCACCACCCCGGTGAACAGCTCCTCGCCCTTGCTCACCATGGTGGCCGTACGGGTGGCGCGCGT
AGCCTAGGCCTCCAAAAAAGCCTCCTCACTACTTCTGGAATAGCTCAGAGGCAGAGGCGGCCTCGGCCTC
TGCATAAATAAAAAAAATTAGTCAGCCATGGGGCGGAGAATGGGCGGAACTGGGCGGAGTTAGGGGCGGG
ATGGGCGGAGTTAGGGGCGGGACTATGGTTGCTGACTAATTGAGATGCATGCTTTGCATACTTCTGCCTG
CCTGAATTCACGTCGACGGATCGGGAGATCTCCCGATCCCCTATGGTGCACTCTCAGTACAATCTGCTCT
GATGCCGCATAGTTAAGCCAGTATCTGCTCCCTGCTTGTGTGTTGGAGGTCGCTGAGTAGTGCGCGAGCA
AAATTTAAGCTACAACAAGGCAAGGCTTGACCGACAATTGCATGAAGAATCTGCTTAGGGTTAGGCGTTT
TGCGTGCAAAGATGGATAAAGTTTTAAACAGAGAGGAATCTTTGCAGCTAATGGACCTTCTAGGTCTTGA
AAGGAGTGGGAATTGGCTCCGGTGCCCGTCAGTGGGCAGAGCGCACATCGCCCACAGTCCCCGAGAAGTT
GGGGGGAGGGGTCGGCAATTGAACCGGTGCCTAGAGAAGGTGGCGCGGGGTAAACTGGGAAAGTGATGTC
GTGTACTGGCTCCGCCTTTTTCCCGAGGGTGGGGGAGAACCGTATATAAGTGCAGTAGTCGCCGTGAACG
TTCTTTTTCGCAACGGGTTTGCCGCCAGAACACAGGTAAGTGCCGTGTGTGGTTCCCGCGGGCCTGGCCT
CTTTACGGGTTATGGCCCTTGCGTGCCTTGAATTACTTCCACCTGGCTGCAGTACGTGATTCTTGATCCC
GAGCTTCGGGTTGGAAGTGGGTGGGAGAGTTCGAGGCCTTGCGCTTAAGGAGCCCCTTCGCCTCGTGCTT
GAGTTGAGGCCTGGCCTGGGCGCTGGGGCCGCCGCGTGCGAATCTGGTGGCACCTTCGCGCCTGTCTCGC
TGCTTTCGATAAGTCTCTAGCCATTTAAAATTTTTGATGACCTGCTGCGACGCTTTTTTTCTGGCAAGAT
AGTCTTGTAAATGCGGGCCAAGATCTGCACACTGGTATTTCGGTTTTTGGGGCCGCGGGCGGCGACGGGG
CCCGTGCGTCCCAGCGCACATGTTCGGCGAGGCGGGGCCTGCGAGCGCGGCCACCGAGAATCGGACGGGG
GTAGTCTCAAGCTGGCCGGCCTGCTCTGGTGCCTGGCCTCGCGCCGCCGTGTATCGCCCCGCCCTGGGCG
GCAAGGCTGGCCCGGTCGGCACCAGTTGCGTGAGCGGAAAGATGGCCGCTTCCCGGCCCTGCTGCAGGGA
GCTCAAAATGGAGGACGCGGCGCTCGGGAGAGCGGGCGGGTGAGTCACCCACACAAAGGAAAAGGGCCTT
TCCGTCCTCAGCCGTCGCTTCATGTGACTCCACGGAGTACCGGGCGCCGTCCAGGCACCTCGATTAGTTC
TCGAGCTTTTGGAGTACGTCGTCTTTAGGTTGGGGGGAGGGGTTTTATGCGATGGAGTTTCCCCACACTG
AGTGGGTGGAGACTGAAGTTAGGCCAGCTTGGCACTTGATGTAATTCTCCTTGGAATTTGCCCTTTTTGA
GTTTGGATCTTGGTTCATTCTCAAGCCTCAGACAGTGGTTCAAAGTTTTTTTCTTCCATTTCAGGTGTCG
TGACGTACGGCCACCATGGGTCCTAAGAAAAAGAGGAAGGTGGATTACAAGGATGACGACGATAAGGACT
ATAAGGACGATGATGACAAGGACTACAAAGATGATGACGATAAAGATAGTGCTACCCATATTAAATTCTC
AAAACGTGATGAGGACGGCAAAGAGTTAGCTGGTGCAACTATGGAGTTGCGTGATTCATCTGGTAAAACT
ATTAGTACATGGATTTCAGATGGACAAGTGAAAGATTTCTACCTGTATCCAGGAAAATATACATTTGTCG
AAACCGCAGCACCAGACGGTTATGAGGTAGCAACTGCTATTACCTTTACAGTTAATGAGCAAGGTCAGGT
TACTGTAAATGGCAAAGCAACTAAAGGTGACGCTCATATTAGCGCTGGAGGGGGTGGCTCCGGCGGAGGA
GGCTCTGGTGGCGGAGGGAGTGGAGCGGCCGCTGATGCCAAGTCCCTGACCGCCTGGAGCCGCACCTTGG
TAACTTTTAAGGATGTTTTCGTTGATTTTACTAGAGAGGAGTGGAAATTGCTTGACACCGCTCAGCAGAT
TCTGTACCGGAACGTTATGCTGGAAAATTACAAGAATTTGGTGAGTCTTGGCTACCAACTTACTAAGCCC
GACGTTATTTTGAGACTCGAGAAGGGGGAGGAACCGTGGCTGGTGGAACGGGAGATTCATCAGGAGACAC
ATCCTGATTCTGAAACAGCTTTTGAAATAAAGTCTTCTGTTTGACGTTGAGTCTCTGTTTGTGGTGACTG
ATCATAATCAGCCATACCACATTTGTAGAGGTTTTACTTGCTTTAAAAAACCTCCCACACCTCCCCCTGA
ACCTGAAACATAAAATGAATGCAATTGTTGTTGTTAACTTGTTTATTGCAGCTTATAATGGTTACAAATA
AAGCAATAGCATCACAAATTTCACAAATAAAGCATTTTTTTCACTGCATTCTAGTTGTGGTTTGTCCAAA
CTCATCAATGTATCTTAATGCGTCGAGTGCATTCTAGTTGTGGTTTGTCCAAACTCATCAATGTATCTTA
TCATGTCTGTATACCGTCGACCTCTAGCTAGAGCTTGGCGTAATCATGGTCATAGCTGTTTCCTGTGTGA
AATTGTTATCCGCTCACAATTCCACACAACATACGAGCCGGAAGCATAAAGTGTAAAGCCTGGGGTGCCT
AATGAGTGAGCTAACTCACATTAATTGCGTTGCGCTCACTGCCCGCTTTCCAGTCGGGAAACCTGTCGTG
CCAGCTGCATTAATGAATCGGCCAACGCGCGGGGAGAGGCGGTTTGCGTATTGGGCGCTCTTCCGCTTCC
TCGCTCACTGACTCGCTGCGCTCGGTCGTTCGGCTGCGGCGAGCGGTATCAGCTCACTCAAAGGCGGTAA
TACGGTTATCCACAGAATCAGGGGATAACGCAGGAAAGAACATGTGAGCAAAAGGCCAGCAAAAGGCCAG
GAACCGTAAAAAGGCCGCGTTGCTGGCGTTTTTCCATAGGCTCCGCCCCCCTGACGAGCATCACAAAAAT
CGACGCTCAAGTCAGAGGTGGCGAAACCCGACAGGACTATAAAGATACCAGGCGTTTCCCCCTGGAAGCT
CCCTCGTGCGCTCTCCTGTTCCGACCCTGCCGCTTACCGGATACCTGTCCGCCTTTCTCCCTTCGGGAAG
CGTGGCGCTTTCTCATAGCTCACGCTGTAGGTATCTCAGTTCGGTGTAGGTCGTTCGCTCCAAGCTGGGC
TGTGTGCACGAACCCCCCGTTCAGCCCGACCGCTGCGCCTTATCCGGTAACTATCGTCTTGAGTCCAACC
CGGTAAGACACGACTTATCGCCACTGGCAGCAGCCACTGGTAACAGGATTAGCAGAGCGAGGTATGTAGG
CGGTGCTACAGAGTTCTTGAAGTGGTGGCCTAACTACGGCTACACTAGAAGAACAGTATTTGGTATCTGC
GCTCTGCTGAAGCCAGTTACCTTCGGAAAAAGAGTTGGTAGCTCTTGATCCGGCAAACAAACCACCGCTG
GTAGCGGTGGTTTTTTTGTTTGCAAGCAGCAGATTACGCGCAGAAAAAAAGGATCTCAAGAAGATCCTTT
GATCTTTTCTACGGGGTCTGACGCTCAGTGGAACGAAAACTCACGTTAAGGGATTTTGGTCATGAGATTA
TCAAAAAGGATCTTCACCTAGATCCTTTTAAATTAAAAATGAAGTTTTAAATCAATCTAAAGTATATATG
AGTAAACTTGGTCTGACAGTTACCAATGCTTAATCAGTGAGGCACCTATCTCAGCGATCTGTCTATTTCG
TTCATCCATAGTTGCCTGACTCCCCGTCGTGTAGATAACTACGATACGGGAGGGCTTACCATCTGGCCCC
AGTGCTGCAATGATACCGCGAGACCCACGCTCACCGGCTCCAGATTTATCAGCAATAAACCAGCCAGCCG
GAAGGGCCGAGCGCAGAAGTGGTCCTGCAACTTTATCCGCCTCCATCCAGTCTATTAATTGTTGCCGGGA
AGCTAGAGTAAGTAGTTCGCCAGTTAATAGTTTGCGCAACGTTGTTGCCATTGCTACAGGCATCGTGGTG
TCACGCTCGTCGTTTGGTATGGCTTCATTCAGCTCCGGTTCCCAACGATCAAGGCGAGTTACATGATCCC
CCATGTTGTGCAAAAAAGCGGTTAGCTCCTTCGGTCCTCCGATCGTTGTCAGAAGTAAGTTGGCCGCAGT
GTTATCACTCATGGTTATGGCAGCACTGCATAATTCTCTTACTGTCATGCCATCCGTAAGATGCTTTTCT
GTGACTGGTGAGTACTCAACCAAGTCATTCTGAGAATAGTGTATGCGGCGACCGAGTTGCTCTTGCCCGG
CGTCAATACGGGATAATACCGCGCCACATAGCAGAACTTTAAAAGTGCTCATCATTGGAAAACGTTCTTC
GGGGCGAAAACTCTCAAGGATCTTACCGCTGTTGAGATCCAGTTCGATGTAACCCACTCGTGCACCCAAC
TGATCTTCAGCATCTTTTACTTTCACCAGCGTTTCTGGGTGAGCAAAAACAGGAAGGCAAAATGCCGCAA
AAAAGGGAATAAGGGCGACACGGAAATGTTGAATACTCATACTCTTCCTTTTTCAATATTATTGAAGCAT
TTATCAGGGTTATTGTCTCATGAGCGGATACATATTTGAATGTATTTAGAAAAATAAACAAATAGGGGTT
CCGCGCACATTTCCCCGAAAAGTGCCACCT
Features (pLannotate 1.2.2; 18 found; start..end, strand, type, name):
      6..230     -  polyA_signal   bGH poly(A) signal: bovine growth hormone polyadenylation signal
    240..956     -  CDS            EGFP: EGFP is a basic (constitutively fluorescent) green fluorescent protein published in 1996, derived from Aequorea victoria. It is reported to be a rapidly-maturing weak dimer with moderate acid sensitivity.
    981..1191    -  promoter       SV40 promoter: SV40 early promoter
   1232..1284    -  misc_feature   bom (fragment): basis of mobility region from pBR322
   1412..1478    +  CDS            small t antigen (fragment): SV40 (simian virus 40) small t antigen
   1485..2663    +  promoter       EF-1α promoter: strong constitutive promoter for human elongation factor EF-1α
   2703..2774    +  CDS            3xFLAG: three tandem FLAG® epitope tags
   3147..3368    +  CDS            ZNF720 (fragment): ZN720_HUMAN - Experimental evidence at protein level: Swiss-Prot protein existence level 1. From Homo sapiens (Human).
   3429..3513    +  CDS            large T antigen (fragment): large T antigen from SV40 (simian virus 40)
   3536..3657    +  polyA_signal   SV40 poly(A) signal: SV40 polyadenylation signal
   3668..3719    +  polyA_signal   SV40 poly(A) signal (fragment): SV40 polyadenylation signal
   3783..3799    -  protein_bind   lac operator: The lac repressor binds to the lac operator to inhibit transcription in E. coli. This inhibition can be relieved by adding lactose or isopropyl-β-D-thiogalactopyranoside (IPTG). lac repressor encoded by lacI
   3807..3837    -  promoter       lac promoter: promoter for the E. coli lac operon
   3852..3873    -  protein_bind   CAP binding site: CAP binding activates transcription in the presence of cAMP. E. coli catabolite activator protein
   3886..3978    -  CDS            lacI (fragment): lac repressor; lacI; The lac repressor binds to the lac operator to inhibit transcription in E. coli. This inhibition can be relieved by adding lactose or isopropyl-β-D-thiogalactopyranoside (IPTG).
   4161..4749    -  rep_origin     ori: high-copy-number ColE1/pMB1/pBR322/pUC origin of replication
   4920..5780    -  CDS            AmpR: β-lactamase; bla; confers resistance to ampicillin, carbenicillin, and related antibiotics
   5781..5885    -  promoter       AmpR promoter: bla
