[The description below was written by a language model from this plasmid's Addgene catalogue record and pLannotate feature annotations shown in this document.]
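Description:
LLP780_SpyCatcher-KRAB-CO is a 5.9 kb mammalian expression plasmid built on the LLP252 pEF1a-NLS-scFvGCN4-DNMT3a backbone. It is maintained in E. coli through a high-copy ColE1/pUC-type origin and an ampicillin resistance gene (β-lactamase with its own promoter). There is no mammalian drug-resistance marker. Transfected cells are instead identified or sorted by GFP fluorescence.

The plasmid carries two divergently oriented mammalian expression units. In the first, the strong constitutive human EF-1α promoter drives an N-terminally 3xFLAG-tagged fusion of SpyCatcher to the KRAB transcriptional repressor domain, terminated by an SV40 polyadenylation signal. The automated annotation does not label SpyCatcher, which presumably lies in the unannotated stretch after the FLAG tag. It matches the downstream human repressor segment to a fragment of ZNF720, most likely reflecting homology among KRAB zinc-finger proteins, and the record does not name the source gene. A short fragment annotated as SV40 large T antigen follows the fusion and may be a nuclear localisation signal, though this is not stated. According to the record, the last 300 bp of the insert were codon-optimised ("CO") so that transgene-derived KRAB mRNA can be distinguished from endogenous transcripts. On the opposite strand, an SV40 early promoter drives EGFP with a bGH polyadenylation signal.

SpyCatcher forms a covalent bond with the SpyTag peptide, so this effector is designed to be recruited to a SpyTag-bearing partner. The associated work describes a modular dCas9-based platform for combinatorial epigenome editing, in which this construct supplies the KRAB repressive module for targeted gene silencing.
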