Addgene plasmid #211773: LLP780_SpyCatcher-KRAB-CO
Purpose: SpyTag counterpart binding domain, SpyCatcher, fused to transcriptional repressor KRAB, with GFP selection
Depositing lab: Ryan Lister. Publication: A modular dCas9-based recruitment platform for combinatorial epigenome editing. Swain T, Pflueger C, Freytag S, Poppe D, Pflueger J, Nguyen TV, Li JK, Lister R. Nucleic Acids Res. 2023 Nov 24:gkad1108. doi: 10.1093/nar/gkad1108. PubMed 38000387.
Backbone
  Vector backbone: LLP252 pEF1a-NLS-scFvGCN4-DNMT3a
  Backbone manufacturer: Ryan Lister (Addgene plasmid # 100941)
  Vector type: Mammalian Expression
  Selectable markers: GFP
Growth in bacteria
  Bacterial resistance: Ampicillin, 100 μg/mL
  Growth temperature: 37°C
  Growth strain: NEB Stable
  Copy number: High Copy
Gene/Insert
  Gene/Insert name: SpyCatcher-KRAB
  Species: H. sapiens (human)
  Mutation: Last 300 bp codon-optimised (CO) to detect KRAB expression distinct from endogenous mRNA
  Promoter: pEF1a and pSV40
  Tag / fusion protein: 3xFLAG (N terminal on backbone)
  Cloning method: Restriction Enzyme; 5′ cloning site Unknown (unknown if destroyed); 3′ cloning site Unknown (unknown if destroyed)
  Sequencing primers: 5′ n/a
Terms and licenses: Academic/Nonprofit Terms; Industry Terms: Not Available to Industry
Depositor comments: Please visit https://www.biorxiv.org/content/10.1101/2022.07.01.498378v1 for bioRxiv preprint.
How to cite: LLP780_SpyCatcher-KRAB-CO was a gift from Ryan Lister (Addgene plasmid # 211773 ; http://n2t.net/addgene:211773 ; RRID:Addgene_211773)
